>Addgene plasmid #187169 | TALED_Left-stuffer-1397C-8e | addgene full sequence | sequence record 368787 | Addgene NGS Result
GACGGATCGGGAGATCTCCCGATCCCCTATGGTGCACTCTCAGTACAATCTGCTCTGATGCCGCATAGTT
AAGCCAGTATCTGCTCCCTGCTTGTGTGTTGGAGGTCGCTGAGTAGTGCGCGAGCAAAATTTAAGCTACA
ACAAGGCAAGGCTTGACCGACAATTGCATGAAGAATCTGCTTAGGGTTAGGCGTTTTGCGCTGCTTCGCG
ATGTACGGGCCAGATATACGCGTTGACATTGATTATTGACTAGTTATTAATAGTAATCAATTACGGGGTC
ATTAGTTCATAGCCCATATATGGAGTTCCGCGTTACATAACTTACGGTAAATGGCCCGCCTGGCTGACCG
CCCAACGACCCCCGCCCATTGACGTCAATAATGACGTATGTTCCCATAGTAACGCCAATAGGGACTTTCC
ATTGACGTCAATGGGTGGAGTATTTACGGTAAACTGCCCACTTGGCAGTACATCAAGTGTATCATATGCC
AAGTACGCCCCCTATTGACGTCAATGACGGTAAATGGCCCGCCTGGCATTATGCCCAGTACATGACCTTA
TGGGACTTTCCTACTTGGCAGTACATCTACGTATTAGTCATCGCTATTACCATGGTGATGCGGTTTTGGC
AGTACATCAATGGGCGTGGATAGCGGTTTGACTCACGGGGATTTCCAAGTCTCCACCCCATTGACGTCAA
TGGGAGTTTGTTTTGGCACCAAAATCAACGGGACTTTCCAAAATGTCGTAACAACTCCGCCCCATTGACG
CAAATGGGCGGTAGGCGTGTACGGTGGGAGGTCTATATAAGCAGAGCTCTCTGGCTAACTAGAGAACCCA
CTGCTTACTGGCTTATCGAAATTAATACGACTCACTATAGGGAGATGGCTCTTAGTCGAGCCGTCTGTGG
TACTTCCCGACAGCTTGCTCCAGTCTTGGGGTACCTTGGCTCCCGACAAAAGCACTCTCTCCCTGATTAC
CCTTACGATGTACCTGACTACGCCGGCTACCCTTACGACGTACCAGATTACGCTGGATATCCATACGATG
TCCCTGATTATGCTGGGATCCGAATTCAAGATCTACGCACGCTCGGCTACAGCCAGCAGCAACAGGAGAA
GATCAAACCGAAGGTTCGTTCGACAGTGGCGCAGCACCACGAGGCACTGGTCGGCCATGGGTTTACACAC
GCGCACATCGTTGCGCTCAGCCAACACCCGGCAGCGTTAGGGACCGTCGCTGTCAAGTATCAGGACATGA
TCGCAGCGTTGCCAGAGGCGACACACGAAGCGATCGTTGGCGTCGGCAAACAGTGGTCCGGCGCACGCGC
TCTGGAGGCCTTGCTCACGGTGGCGGGAGAGTTGAGAGGTCCACCGTTACAGTTGGACACAGGCCAACTT
CTCAAGATTGCAAAACGTGGCGGCGTGACCGCAGTGGAGGCAGTGCATGCATGGCGCAATGCACTGACGG
GTGCCCCCCTGAGGAGACGATGGCCTCCTCCGAGGACGTCATCAAGGAGTTCATGCGCTTCAAGGTGCGC
ATGGAGGGCTCCGTGAACGGCCACGAGTTCGAGATCGAGGGCGAGGGCGAGGGCCGCCCCTACGAGGGCA
CCCAGACCGCCAAGCTGAAGGTGACCAAGGGCGGCCCCCTGCCCTTCGCCTGGGACATCCTGTCCCCTCA
GTTCCAGTACGGCTCCAAGGCCTACGTGAAGCACCCCGCCGACATCCCCGACTACTTGAAGCTGTCCTTC
CCCGAGGGCTTCAAGTGGGAGCGCGTGATGAACTTCGAGGACGGCGGCGTGGTGACCGTGACCCAGGACT
CCTCCCTGCAGGACGGCGAGTTCATCTACAAGGTGAAGCTGCGCGGCACCAACTTCCCCTCCGACGGCCC
CGTAATGCAGAAGAAGACCATGGGCTGGGAGGCCTCCACCGAGCGGATGTACCCCGAGGACGGCGCCCTG
AAGGGCGAGATCAAGATGAGGCTGAAGCTGAAGGACGGCGGCCACTACGACGCCGAGGTCAAGACCACCT
ACATGGCCAAGAAGCCCGTGCAGCTGCCCGGCGCCTACAAGACCGACATCAAGCTGGACATCACCTCCCA
CAACGAGGACTACACCATCGTGGAACAGTACGAGCGCGCCGAGGGCCGCCACTCCACCGGCGCCGAATTC
ATGACATCAATTATTATACATCGGAGGAGGATCCAGTGAGCAAGGGCGAGGAGCTGTTCACCGGGGTGGT
GCCCATCCTGGTCGAGCTGGACGGCGACGTAAACGGCCACAAGTTCAGCGTGTCCGGCGAGGGCGAGGGC
GATGCCACCTACGGCAAGCTGACCCTGAAGTTCATCTGCACCACCGGCAAGCTGCCCGTGCCCTGGCCCA
CCCTCGTGACCACCCTGACCTACGGCGTGCAGTGCTTCAGCCGCTACCCCGACCACATGAAGCAGCACGA
CTTCTTCAAGTCCGCCATGCCCGAAGGCTACGTCCAGGAGCGCACCATCTTCTTCAAGGACGACGGCAAC
TACAAGACCCGCGCCGAGGTGAAGTTCGAGGGCGACACCCTGGTGAACCGCATCGAGCTGAAGGGCATCG
ACTTCAAGGAGGACGGCAACATCCTGGGGCACAAGCTGGAGTACAACTACAACAGCCACAACGTCTATAT
CATGGCCGACAAGCAGAAGAACGGCATCAAGGTGAACTTCAAGATCCGCCACAACATCGAGGACGGCAGC
GTGCAGCTCGCCGACCACTACCAGCAGAACACCCCCATCGGCGACGGCCCCGTGCTGCTGCCCGACAACC
ACTACCTGAGCACCCAGTCCGCCCTGAGCAAAGACCCCAACGAGAAGCGCGATCACATGGTCCTGCTGGA
GTTCGTGACCGCCGCCGGGATCACTCTCGGCATGGACGAGCTGTACAAGTAACGTCTCCCGGTCTGACTC
CGGAACAGGTGGTGGCGATTGCAAGCAACGGCGGCGGCAAACAGGCTCTAGAGAGCATTGTTGCCCAGCT
CTCCAGACCTGATCCGGCGCTAGCCGCGTTGACAAATGATCATCTTGTTGCTCTTGCTTGTCTTGGCGGA
CGACCTGCCCTGGATGCTGTGAAAAAGGGGTTGCTAGTCGGCAGTGCCATACCTGTGAAGCGGGGAGCAA
CAGGGGAGACAAAGGTGTTCACAGGCAACTCTAACAGTCCAAAGAGCCCCACCAAAGGCGGGTGTTCAGG
AAGCGAAACTCCTGGTACCTCAGAGTCCGCTACTCCCGAATCCTCTGAGGTGGAGTTTTCCCACGAGTAC
TGGATGAGACATGCCCTGACCCTGGCCAAGAGGGCACGGGATGAGAGGGAGGTGCCTGTGGGAGCCGTGC
TGGTGCTGAACAATAGAGTGATCGGCGAGGGCTGGAACAGAGCCATCGGCCTGCACGACCCAACAGCCCA
TGCCGAAATTATGGCCCTGAGACAGGGCGGCCTGGTCATGCAGAACTACAGACTGATTGACGCCACCCTG
TACGTGACATTCGAGCCTTGCGTGATGTGCGCCGGCGCCATGATCCACTCTAGGATCGGCCGCGTGGTGT
TTGGCGTGAGGAACTCAAAAAGAGGCGCCGCAGGCTCCCTGATGAACGTGCTGAACTACCCCGGCATGAA
TCACCGCGTCGAAATTACCGAGGGAATCCTGGCAGATGAATGTGCCGCCCTGCTGTGCGATTTCTATCGG
ATGCCTAGACAGGTGTTCAATGCTCAGAAGAAGGCCCAGAGCTCCATCAACTAGTCAGGGCCCTATTCTA
TAGGTGTCACCTAAATGCTAGAGCTCGCTGATCAGCCTCGACTGTGCCTTCTAGTTGCCAGCCATCTGTT
GTTTGCCCCTCCCCCGTGCCTTCCTTGACCCTGGAAGGTGCCACTCCCACTGTCCTTTCCTAATAAAATG
AGGAAATTGCATCGCATTGTCTGAGTAGGTGTCATTCTATTCTGGGGGGTGGGGTGGGGCAGGACAGCAA
GGGGGAGGATTGGGAAGACAATAGCAGGCATGCTGGGGATGCGGTGGGCTCTATGGCTTCTGAGGCGGAA
AGAACCAGCTGGGGCTCTAGGGGGTATCCCCACGCTGCAGTGAGCGGGACTCTGGGGTTCGAAATGACCG
ACCAAGCGACGCCCAACCTGCCATCACGAGATTTCGATTCCACCGCCGCCTTCTATGAAAGGTTGGGCTT
CGGAATCGTTTTCCGGGACGCCGGCTGGATGATCCTCCAGCGCGGGGATCTCATGCTGGAGTTCTTCGCC
CACCCCAACTTGTTTATTGCAGCTTATAATGGTTACAAATAAAGCAATAGCATCACAAATTTCACAAATA
AAGCATTTTTTTCACTGCATTCTAGTTGTGGTTTGTCCAAACTCATCAATGTATCTTATCATGTCTGTAT
ACCGTCGACCTCTAGCTAGAGCTTGGCGTAATCATGGTCATAGCTGTTTCCTGTGTGAAATTGTTATCCG
CTCACAATTCCACACAACATACGAGCCGGAAGCATAAAGTGTAAAGCCTGGGGTGCCTAATGAGTGAGCT
AACTCACATTAATTGCGTTGCGCTCACTGCCCGCTTTCCAGTCGGGAAACCTGTCGTGCCAGCTGCATTA
ATGAATCGGCCAACGCGCGGGGAGAGGCGGTTTGCGTATTGGGCGCTCTTCCGCTTCCTCGCTCACTGAC
TCGCTGCGCTCGGTCGTTCGGCTGCGGCGAGCGGTATCAGCTCACTCAAAGGCGGTAATACGGTTATCCA
CAGAATCAGGGGATAACGCAGGAAAGAACATGTGAGCAAAAGGCCAGCAAAAGGCCAGGAACCGTAAAAA
GGCCGCGTTGCTGGCGTTTTTCCATAGGCTCCGCCCCCCTGACGAGCATCACAAAAATCGACGCTCAAGT
CAGAGGTGGCGAAACCCGACAGGACTATAAAGATACCAGGCGTTTCCCCCTGGAAGCTCCCTCGTGCGCT
CTCCTGTTCCGACCCTGCCGCTTACCGGATACCTGTCCGCCTTTCTCCCTTCGGGAAGCGTGGCGCTTTC
TCATAGCTCACGCTGTAGGTATCTCAGTTCGGTGTAGGTCGTTCGCTCCAAGCTGGGCTGTGTGCACGAA
CCCCCCGTTCAGCCCGACCGCTGCGCCTTATCCGGTAACTATCGTCTTGAGTCCAACCCGGTAAGACACG
ACTTATCGCCACTGGCAGCAGCCACTGGTAACAGGATTAGCAGAGCGAGGTATGTAGGCGGTGCTACAGA
GTTCTTGAAGTGGTGGCCTAACTACGGCTACACTAGAAGAACAGTATTTGGTATCTGCGCTCTGCTGAAG
CCAGTTACCTTCGGAAAAAGAGTTGGTAGCTCTTGATCCGGCAAACAAACCACCGCTGGTAGCGGTGGTT
TTTTTGTTTGCAAGCAGCAGATTACGCGCAGAAAAAAAGGATCTCAAGAAGATCCTTTGATCTTTTCTAC
GGGGTCTGACGCTCAGTGGAACGAAAACTCACGTTAAGGGATTTTGGTCATGAGATTATCAAAAAGGATC
TTCACCTAGATCCTTTTAAATTAAAAATGAAGTTTTAAATCAATCTAAAGTATATATGAGTAAACTTGGT
CTGACAGTTACCAATGCTTAATCAGTGAGGCACCTATCTCAGCGATCTGTCTATTTCGTTCATCCATAGT
TGCCTGACTCCCCGTCGTGTAGATAACTACGATACGGGAGGGCTTACCATCTGGCCCCAGTGCTGCAATG
ATACCGCGAGATCCACGCTCACCGGCTCCAGATTTATCAGCAATAAACCAGCCAGCCGGAAGGGCCGAGC
GCAGAAGTGGTCCTGCAACTTTATCCGCCTCCATCCAGTCTATTAATTGTTGCCGGGAAGCTAGAGTAAG
TAGTTCGCCAGTTAATAGTTTGCGCAACGTTGTTGCCATTGCTACAGGCATCGTGGTGTCACGCTCGTCG
TTTGGTATGGCTTCATTCAGCTCCGGTTCCCAACGATCAAGGCGAGTTACATGATCCCCCATGTTGTGCA
AAAAAGCGGTTAGCTCCTTCGGTCCTCCGATCGTTGTCAGAAGTAAGTTGGCCGCAGTGTTATCACTCAT
GGTTATGGCAGCACTGCATAATTCTCTTACTGTCATGCCATCCGTAAGATGCTTTTCTGTGACTGGTGAG
TACTCAACCAAGTCATTCTGAGAATAGTGTATGCGGCGACCGAGTTGCTCTTGCCCGGCGTCAATACGGG
ATAATACCGCGCCACATAGCAGAACTTTAAAAGTGCTCATCATTGGAAAACGTTCTTCGGGGCGAAAACT
CTCAAGGATCTTACCGCTGTTGAGATCCAGTTCGATGTAACCCACTCGTGCACCCAACTGATCTTCAGCA
TCTTTTACTTTCACCAGCGTTTCTGGGTGAGCAAAAACAGGAAGGCAAAATGCCGCAAAAAAGGGAATAA
GGGCGACACGGAAATGTTGAATACTCATACTCTTCCTTTTTCAATATTATTGAAGCATTTATCAGGGTTA
TTGTCTCATGAGCGGATACATATTTGAATGTATTTAGAAAAATAAACAAATAGGGGTTCCGCGCACATTT
CCCCGAAAAGTGCCACCTGACGTC
Features (pLannotate 1.2.2; 23 found; start..end, strand, type, name):
     28..80      -  misc_feature   bom (fragment): basis of mobility region from pBR322
    235..614     +  enhancer       CMV enhancer: human cytomegalovirus immediate early enhancer
    615..818     +  promoter       CMV promoter: human cytomegalovirus (CMV) immediate early promoter
    814..847     +  LTR            5' LTR (truncated) (fragment): truncated 5' long terminal repeat (LTR) from HIV-1
    863..881     +  promoter       T7 promoter: promoter for bacteriophage T7 RNA polymerase
    891..989     +  CDS            SOD2 (fragment): SODM_HUMAN - Experimental evidence at protein level: Swiss-Prot protein existence level 1. Destroys superoxide anion radicals which are normally produced within the cells and which are toxic to biological systems. From Homo sapiens (Human).
   1008..1034    +  CDS            HA: HA (human influenza hemagglutinin) epitope tag
   1080..1481    +  CDS            avrXa10 (fragment): AVX10_XANOO - Experimental evidence at protein level: Swiss-Prot protein existence level 1. Avirulence protein. Induces the hypersensitive response (HR)in rice plants carrying the resistance gene Xa10. Activity depends on the presence of the core repeat domains; replacement with repeat domains from other proteins (AvrBs3 of X.euvesicatoria (AC P14727) or AvrXa7 of this organism) does not elicit the HR. Probably acts as a transcription factor in its host plant (rice) to induce plant resistance or disease. From Xanthomonas oryzae pv. oryzae.
   1490..2164    +  CDS            mRFP1: mRFP1 is a basic (constitutively fluorescent) red fluorescent protein published in 2002, derived from Discosoma sp.. It is reported to be a somewhat slowly-maturing monomer with low acid sensitivity.
   2206..2922    +  CDS            EGFP: the original enhanced GFP (Yang et al., 1996) mammalian codon-optimized
   2994..3113    +  CDS            avrBs3 (fragment): AVRB3_XANEU - Experimental evidence at protein level: Swiss-Prot protein existence level 1. Avirulence protein. Acts as a transcription factor in C.annuum plants. In susceptible plants lacking the Bs3 resistance gene induces expression of a number of genes, including genes homologous to a family of auxin-induced genes, alpha-expansin genes, pectate lyase, anthocyanidin glucoside rhamnosyl transferase and at least one transcription factor, UPA20. Their expression leads to plant hypertrophy in mesophyll cells, probably mainly mediated by UPA20 (PubMed:17962565). In resistant plants induces the h
   3264..3755    +  CDS            tadA: TADA_ECOLI - Also known as yfhC. Experimental evidence at protein level: Swiss-Prot protein existence level 1. Catalyzes the deamination of adenosine to inosine at the wobble position 34 of tRNA(Arg2). Essential for cell viability. From Escherichia coli (strain K12).
   3822..4046    +  polyA_signal   bGH poly(A) signal: bovine growth hormone polyadenylation signal
   4050..4071    +  promoter       SV40 promoter (fragment): SV40 enhancer and early promoter
   4124..4282    +  CDS            ble (fragment): BLE_KLEPN - Experimental evidence at protein level: Swiss-Prot protein existence level 1. Binding protein with a strong affinity to the bleomycin family of antibiotics. Binds to CL990; an antimitotic-antibiotic compound. From Klebsiella pneumoniae.
   4277..4398    +  polyA_signal   SV40 poly(A) signal: SV40 polyadenylation signal
   4471..4487    -  protein_bind   lac operator: The lac repressor binds to the lac operator to inhibit transcription in E. coli. This inhibition can be relieved by adding lactose or isopropyl-β-D-thiogalactopyranoside (IPTG). lac repressor encoded by lacI
   4495..4525    -  promoter       lac promoter: promoter for the E. coli lac operon
   4540..4561    -  protein_bind   CAP binding site: CAP binding activates transcription in the presence of cAMP. E. coli catabolite activator protein
   4574..4666    -  CDS            lacI (fragment): lac repressor; lacI; The lac repressor binds to the lac operator to inhibit transcription in E. coli. This inhibition can be relieved by adding lactose or isopropyl-β-D-thiogalactopyranoside (IPTG).
   4849..5437    -  rep_origin     ori: high-copy-number ColE1/pMB1/pBR322/pUC origin of replication
   5608..6468    -  CDS            AmpR: β-lactamase; bla; confers resistance to ampicillin, carbenicillin, and related antibiotics
   6469..6573    -  promoter       AmpR promoter: bla
