[The description below was written by a language model from this plasmid's Addgene catalogue record and pLannotate feature annotations shown in this document.]
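Description:
TALED_Left-stuffer-1397C-8e is a mammalian expression plasmid built on the p3s backbone. It serves as the parental cloning vector for the left arm of TALE-linked deaminases (TALEDs), programmable editors developed for A-to-G base editing in human mitochondrial DNA. It is maintained in E. coli at high copy through a ColE1/pUC-type origin and selected with ampicillin via the AmpR (β-lactamase) cassette. Only fragments of an SV40 promoter and a bleomycin-resistance gene are annotated, so no intact mammalian selection marker is evident. The catalogue lists a total size of 6,470 bp, while the sequenced record is slightly longer at 6,604 nt.

The synthetic insert is driven by the CMV enhancer/promoter, with a T7 promoter just upstream of the coding region, and is terminated by the bGH polyadenylation signal. The open reading frame begins with a fragment of human SOD2, presumably its mitochondrial targeting sequence, followed by an HA epitope tag and a TALE N-terminal region (annotated as an avrXa10 fragment). Where the DNA-binding repeat array would normally sit, the plasmid carries a stuffer containing mRFP1 and EGFP coding sequences, followed by a TALE C-terminal fragment (annotated as avrBs3). Downstream is a tadA-derived adenosine deaminase. The "8e" in the name suggests the evolved TadA8e variant, and "1397C" suggests a split cytidine deaminase half, although no such element is annotated in the unassigned region between the TALE C-terminus and tadA. The stated purpose is as the original vector from which all other constructs were made, presumably by replacing the stuffer with custom TALE repeat arrays, although the record does not describe the assembly scheme.
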