Addgene plasmid #187169: TALED_Left-stuffer-1397C-8e
Purpose: original vector to make all constructs
Depositing lab: Jin-Soo Kim. Depositing organization: Institute for Basic Science. Publication: Targeted A-to-G base editing in human mitochondrial DNA with programmable deaminases. Cho SI, Lee S, Mok YG, Lim K, Lee J, Lee JM, Chung E, Kim JS. Cell. 2022 May 12;185(10):1764-1776.e12. doi: 10.1016/j.cell.2022.03.039. Epub 2022 Apr 25. PubMed 35472302.
Backbone
  Vector backbone: p3s
  Backbone size w/o insert (bp): 3726
  Total vector size (bp): 6470
  Vector type: Mammalian Expression
Growth in bacteria
  Bacterial resistance: Ampicillin, 100 μg/mL
  Growth temperature: 37°C
  Growth strain: DH5alpha
  Copy number: High Copy
Gene/Insert
  Gene/Insert name: Left-stuffer-1397C-8e
  Species: Synthetic
  Insert size (bp): 2745
  Promoter: pCMV
  Cloning method: Gibson Cloning
  Sequencing primers: 5′ CGCAAATGGGCGGTAGGCGTG; 3′ TAGAAGGCACAGTCGAGG
Terms and licenses: Academic/Nonprofit Terms; Industry Terms: Not Available to Industry
How to cite: TALED_Left-stuffer-1397C-8e was a gift from Jin-Soo Kim (Addgene plasmid # 187169 ; http://n2t.net/addgene:187169 ; RRID:Addgene_187169)
